>Addgene plasmid #71366 | Murine E-cadherin mCherry | addgene full sequence | sequence record 147999 | Addgene NGS results
CATGCATTAGTTATTAATAGTAATCAATTACGGGGTCATTAGTTCATAGCCCATATATGGAGTTCCGCGT
TACATAACTTACGGTAAATGGCCCGCCTGGCTGACCGCCCAACGACCCCCGCCCATTGACGTCAATAATG
ACGTATGTTCCCATAGTAACGCCAATAGGGACTTTCCATTGACGTCAATGGGTGGAGTATTTACGGTAAA
CTGCCCACTTGGCAGTACATCAAGTGTATCATATGCCAAGTACGCCCCCTATTGACGTCAATGACGGTAA
ATGGCCCGCCTGGCATTATGCCCAGTACATGACCTTATGGGACTTTCCTACTTGGCAGTACATCTACGTA
TTAGTCATCGCTATTACCATGGTGATGCGGTTTTGGCAGTACATCAATGGGCGTGGATAGCGGTTTGACT
CACGGGGATTTCCAAGTCTCCACCCCATTGACGTCAATGGGAGTTTGTTTTGGCACCAAAATCAACGGGA
CTTTCCAAAATGTCGTAACAACTCCGCCCCATTGACGCAAATGGGCGGTAGGCGTGTACGGTGGGAGGTC
TATATAAGCAGAGCTGGTTTAGTGAACCGTCAGATCCGCTAGCGCTACCGGACTCAGATCTCGAGCTCAA
GCTTGGTACCGAGCTCGGATCTGCCTTACAATTAATACATAACCTTTTGTATCATACACATACGATTTAG
GTGACACTATAGAATTCGGGCCGGCCTAACCCGGCCCTGCCCGACCGCACCCGAGCTCAGTGTTTGCTCG
GCGTCTGCCGGGTCCGCCATGGGAGCCCGGTGCCGCAGCTTTTCCGCGCTCCTGCTCCTGCTGCAGGTCT
CCTCATGGCTTTGCCAGGAGCTGGAGCCTGAGTCCTGCAGTCCCGGCTTCAGTTCCGAGGTCTACACCTT
CCCGGTGCCGGAGAGGCACCTGGAGAGAGGCCATGTCCTGGGCAGAGTGAGATTTGAAGGATGCACCGGC
CGGCCAAGGACAGCCTTCTTTTCGGAAGACTCCCGATTCAAAGTGGCGACAGACGGCACCATCACAGTGA
AGCGGCATCTAAAGCTCCACAAGCTGGAGACCAGTTTCCTCGTCCGCGCCCGGGACTCCAGTCATAGGGA
GCTGTCTACCAAAGTGACGCTGAAGTCCATGGGGCACCACCATCACCGGCACCACCACCGCGACCCTGCC
TCTGAATCCAACCCAGAGCTGCTCATGTTTCCCAGCGTGTACCCAGGTCTCAGAAGACAGAAACGAGACT
GGGTCATCCCTCCCATCAGCTGCCCCGAAAATGAAAAGGGTGAATTCCCAAAGAACCTGGTTCAGATCAA
ATCCAACAGGGACAAAGAAACAAAGGTTTTCTACAGCATCACCGGCCAAGGAGCTGACAAACCCCCCGTT
GGCGTTTTCATCATTGAGAGGGAGACAGGCTGGCTGAAAGTGACACAGCCTCTGGATAGAGAAGCCATTG
CCAAGTACATCCTCTATTCTCATGCCGTGTCATCAAATGGGGAAGCGGTGGAGGATCCCATGGAGATAGT
GATCACAGTGACAGATCAGAATGACAACAGGCCAGAGTTTACCCAGGAGGTGTTTGAGGGATCCGTTGCA
GAAGGCGCTGTTCCAGGAACCTCCGTGATGAAGGTCTCAGCCACCGATGCAGACGATGACGTCAACACCT
ACAACGCTGCCATCGCCTACACCATCGTCAGCCAGGATCCTGAGCTGCCTCACAAAAACATGTTCACTGT
CAATAGGGACACCGGGGTCATCAGTGTGCTCACCTCTGGGCTGGACCGAGAGAGTTACCCTACATACACT
CTGGTGGTTCAGGCTGCTGACCTTCAAGGCGAAGGCTTGAGCACAACAGCCAAGGCTGTGATCACTGTCA
AGGATATTAATGACAACGCTCCTGTCTTCAACCCGAGCACGTATCAGGGTCAAGTGCCTGAGAATGAGGT
CAATGCCCGGATCGCCACACTCAAAGTGACCGATGATGATGCCCCCAACACTCCGGCGTGGAAAGCTGTG
TACACCGTAGTCAACGATCCTGACCAGCAGTTCGTTGTCGTCACAGACCCCACGACCAATGATGGCATTT
TGAAAACAGCCAAGGGCTTGGATTTTGAGGCCAAGCAGCAATACATCCTTCATGTGAGAGTGGAGAACGA
GGAACCCTTTGAGGGGTCTCTTGTCCCTTCCACAGCCACTGTCACTGTGGACGTGGTAGACGTGAATGAA
GCCCCCATCTTTATGCCTGCGGAGAGGAGAGTCGAAGTGCCCGAAGACTTTGGTGTGGGTCAGGAAATCA
CATCTTATACCGCTCGAGAGCCGGACACGTTCATGGATCAGAAGATCACGTATCGGATTTGGAGGGACAC
TGCCAACTGGCTGGAGATTAACCCAGAGACTGGTGCCATTTTCACGCGCGCTGAGATGGACAGAGAAGAC
GCTGAGCATGTGAAGAACAGCACATATGTAGCTCTCATCATCGCCACAGATGATGGTTCACCCATTGCCA
CTGGCACGGGCACTCTTCTCCTGGTCCTGTTAGACGTCAATGACAACGCTCCCATCCCAGAACCTCGAAA
CATGCAGTTCTGCCAGAGGAACCCACAGCCTCATATCATCACCATCTTGGATCCAGACCTTCCCCCCAAC
ACGTCCCCCTTTACTGCTGAGCTAACCCATGGGGCCAGCGTCAACTGGACCATTGAGTATAATGACGCAG
CTCAAGAATCTCTCATTTTGCAACCAAGAAAGGACTTAGAGATTGGCGAATACAAAATCCATCTCAAGCT
CGCGGATAACCAGAACAAAGACCAGGTGACCACGTTGGACGTCCATGTGTGTGACTGTGAAGGGACGGTC
AACAACTGCATGAAGGCGGGAATCGTGGCAGCAGGATTGCAAGTTCCTGCCATCCTCGGAATCCTTGGAG
GGATCCTCGCCCTGCTGATTCTGATCCTGCTGCTCCTACTGTTTCTACGGAGGAGAACGGTGGTCAAAGA
GCCCCTGCTGCCACCAGATGATGATACCCGGGACAATGTGTATTACTATGATGAAGAAGGAGGTGGAGAA
GAAGACCAGGACTTTGATTTGAGCCAGCTGCACAGGGGCCTGGATGCCCGACCGGAAGTGACTCGAAATG
ATGTGGCTCCCACCCTCATGAGCGTGCCCCAGTATCGTCCCCGTCCTGCCAATCCTGATGAAATTGGAAA
CTTCATCGATGAAAACCTGAAGGCAGCCGACAGCGACCCCACGGCACCCCCTTACGACTCTCTGTTGGTG
TTCGATTACGAGGGCAGTGGTTCTGAAGCCGCTAGCCTGAGCTCACTGAACTCCTCTGAGTCGGATCAGG
ACCAGGACTACGATTATCTGAACGAGTGGGGCAACCGATTCAAGAAGCTGGCGGACATGTACGGCGGTGG
CGAGGACGACAAACCGGTCGCCACCATGGTGAGCAAGGGCGAGGAGGATAACATGGCCATCATCAAGGAG
TTCATGCGCTTCAAGGTGCACATGGAGGGCTCCGTGAACGGCCACGAGTTCGAGATCGAGGGCGAGGGCG
AGGGCCGCCCCTACGAGGGCACCCAGACCGCCAAGCTGAAGGTGACCAAGGGTGGCCCCCTGCCCTTCGC
CTGGGACATCCTGTCCCCTCAGTTCATGTACGGCTCCAAGGCCTACGTGAAGCACCCCGCCGACATCCCC
GACTACTTGAAGCTGTCCTTCCCCGAGGGCTTCAAGTGGGAGCGCGTGATGAACTTCGAGGACGGCGGCG
TGGTGACCGTGACCCAGGACTCCTCCCTGCAGGACGGCGAGTTCATCTACAAGGTGAAGCTGCGCGGCAC
CAACTTCCCCTCCGACGGCCCCGTAATGCAGAAGAAGACCATGGGCTGGGAGGCCTCCTCCGAGCGGATG
TACCCCGAGGACGGCGCCCTGAAGGGCGAGATCAAGCAGAGGCTGAAGCTGAAGGACGGCGGCCACTACG
ACGCTGAGGTCAAGACCACCTACAAGGCCAAGAAGCCCGTGCAGCTGCCCGGCGCCTACAACGTCAACAT
CAAGTTGGACATCACCTCCCACAACGAGGACTACACCATCGTGGAACAGTACGAACGCGCCGAGGGCCGC
CACTCCACCGGCGGCATGGACGAGCTGTACAAGTAAAGCGGCCGCGACTCTAGATCATAATCAGCCATAC
CACATTTGTAGAGGTTTTACTTGCTTTAAAAAACCTCCCACACCTCCCCCTGAACCTGAAACATAAAATG
AATGCAATTGTTGTTGTTAACTTGTTTATTGCAGCTTATAATGGTTACAAATAAAGCAATAGCATCACAA
ATTTCACAAATAAAGCATTTTTTTCACTGCATTCTAGTTGTGGTTTGTCCAAACTCATCAATGTATCTTA
AGGCGTAAATTGTAAGCGTTAATATTTTGTTAAAATTCGCGTTAAATTTTTGTTAAATCAGCTCATTTTT
TAACCAATAGGCCGAAATCGGCAAAATCCCTTATAAATCAAAAGAATAGACCGAGATAGGGT
[37 nt withheld, positions 4543-4579]
AAAGAACGTGGACTCCAACGTCAAAGG
[49 nt withheld, positions 4607-4655]
T
[91 nt withheld, positions 4657-4747]
G
[124 nt withheld, positions 4749-4872]
CAGGTGGCACTTTTCGGGGAAATGTGCGCGGAACCCCTATTTGTTTATTTTTCTAAATACATTCAAATAT
GTATCCGCTCATGAGACAATAACCCTGATAAATGCTTCAATAATATTGAAAAAGGAAGAGTCCTGAGGCG
GAAAGAACCAGCTGTGGAATGTGTGTCAGTTAGGGTGTGGAAAGTCCCCAGGCTCCCCAGCAGGCAGAAG
TATGCAAAGCATGCATCTCAATTAGTCAGCAACCAGGTGTGGAAAGTCCCCAGGCTCCCCAGCAGGCAGA
AGTATGCAAAGCATGCATCTCAATTAGTCAGCAACCATAGTCCCGCCCCTAACTCCGCCCATCCCGCCCC
TAACTCCGCCCAGTTCCGCCCATTCTCCGCCCCATGGCTGACTAATTTTTTTTATTTATGCAGAGGCCGA
GGCCGCCTCGGCCTCTGAGCTATTCCAGAAGTAGTGAGGAGGCTTTTTTGGAGGCCTAGGCTTTTGCAAA
GATCGATCAAGAGACAGGATGAGGATCGTTTCGCATGATTGAACAAGATGGATTGCACGCAGGTTCTCCG
GCCGCTTGGGTGGAGAGGCTATTCGGCTATGACTGGGCACAACAGACAATCGGCTGCTCTGATGCCGCCG
TGTTCCGGCTGTCAGCGCAGGGGCGCCCGGTTCTTTTTGTCAAGACCGACCTGTCCGGTGCCCTGAATGA
ACTGCAAGACGAGGCAGCGCGGCTATCGTGGCTGGCCACGACGGGCGTTCCTTGCGCAGCTGTGCTCGAC
GTTGTCACTGAAGCGGGAAGGGACTGGCTGCTATTGGGCGAAGTGCCGGGGCAGGATCTCCTGTCATCTC
ACCTTGCTCCTGCCGAGAAAGTATCCATCATGGCTGATGCAATGCGGCGGCTGCATACGCTTGATCCGGC
TACCTGCCCATTCGACCACCAAGCGAAACATCGCATCGAGCGAGCACGTACTCGGATGGAAGCCGGTCTT
GTCGATCAGGATGATCTGGACGAAGAGCATCAGGGGCTCGCGCCAGCCGAACTGTTCGCCAGGCTCAAGG
CGAGCATGCCCGACGGCGAGGATCTCGTCGTGACCCATGGCGATGCCTGCTTGCCGAATATCATGGTGGA
AAATGGCCGCTTTTCTGGATTCATCGACTGTGGCCGGCTGGGTGTGGCGGACCGCTATCAGGACATAGCG
TTGGCTACCCGTGATATTGCTGAAGAGCTTGGCGGCGAATGGGCTGACCGCTTCCTCGTGCTTTACGGTA
TCGCCGCTCCCGATTCGCAGCGCATCGCCTTCTATCGCCTTCTTGACGAGTTCTTCTGAGCGGGACTCTG
GGGTTCGAAATGACCGACCAAGCGACGCCCAACCTGCCATCACGAGATTTCGATTCCACCGCCGCCTTCT
ATGAAAGGTTGGGCTTCGGAATCGTTTTCCGGGACGCCGGCTGGATGATCCTCCAGCGCGGGGATCTCAT
GCTGGAGTTCTTCGCCCACCCTAGGGGGAGGCTAACTGAAACACGGAAGGAGACAATACCGGAAGGAACC
CGCGCTATGACGGCAATAAAAAGACAGAATAAAACGCACGGTGTTGGGTCGTTTGTTCATAAACGCGGGG
TTCGGTCCCAGGGCTGGCACTCTGTCGATACCCCACCGAGACCCCATTGGGGCCAATACGCCCGCGTTTC
TTCCTTTTCCCCACCCCACCCCCCAAGTTCGGGTGAAGGCCCAGGGCTCGCAGCCAACGTCGGGGCGGCA
GGCCCTGCCATAGCCTCAGGTTACTCATATATACTTTAGATTGATTTAAAACTTCATTTTTAATTTAAAA
GGATCTAGGTGAAGATCCTTTTTGATAATCTCATGACCAAAATCCCTTAACGTGAGTTTTCGTTCCACTG
AGCGTCAGACCCCGTAGAAAAGATCAAAGGATCTTCTTGAGATCCTTTTTTTCTGCGCGTAATCTGCTGC
TTGCAAACAAAAAAACCACCGCTACCAGCGGTGGTTTGTTTGCCGGATCAAGAGCTACCAACTCTTTTTC
CGAAGGTAACTGGCTTCAGCAGAGCGCAGATACCAAATACTGTTCTTCTAGTGTAGCCGTAGTTAGGCCA
CCACTTCAAGAACTCTGTAGCACCGCCTACATACCTCGCTCTGCTAATCCTGTTACCAGTGGCTGCTGCC
AGTGGCGATAAGTCGTGTCTTACCGGGTTGGACTCAAGACGATAGTTACCGGATAAGGCGCAGCGGTCGG
GCTGAACGGGGGGTTCGTGCACACAGCCCAGCTTGGAGCGAACGACCTACACCGAACTGAGATACCTACA
GCGTGAGCTATGAGAAAGCGCCACGCTTCCCGAAGGGAGAAAGGCGGACAGGTATCCGGTAAGCGGCAGG
GTCGGAACAGGAGAGCGCACGAGGGAGCTTCCAGGGGGAAACGCCTGGTATCTTTATAGTCCTGTCGGGT
TTCGCCACCTCTGACTTGAGCGTCGATTTTTGTGATGCTCGTCAGGGGGGCGGAGCCTATGGAAAAACGC
CAGCAACGCGGCCTTTTTACGGTTCCTGGCCTTTTGCTGGCCTTTTGCTCACATGTTCTTTCCTGCGTTA
TCCCCTGATTCTGTGGATAACCGTATTACCGC
Features (pLannotate 1.2.2; 16 found; start..end, strand, type, name):
     68..371     +  enhancer       CMV enhancer: human cytomegalovirus immediate early enhancer
    372..575     +  promoter       CMV promoter: human cytomegalovirus (CMV) immediate early promoter
    598..634     +  misc_feature   MCS (fragment): multiple cloning site
    695..713     +  promoter       SP6 promoter: promoter for bacteriophage SP6 RNA polymerase
    789..3440    +  CDS            Cdh1: CADH1_MOUSE - Experimental evidence at protein level: Swiss-Prot protein existence level 1. (Microbial infection) Does not function as a receptor for L.monocytogenes internalin A (InlA); mutating a single surface-exposed residue confers receptor activity to this protein and promotes uptake of the bacteria. From Mus musculus (Mouse).
   3456..4163    +  CDS            mCherry: mCherry is a basic (constitutively fluorescent) red fluorescent protein published in 2004, derived from Discosoma sp.. It is reported to be a very rapidly-maturing monomer with low acid sensitivity.
   4183..4266    +  CDS            large T antigen (fragment): large T antigen from SV40 (simian virus 40)
   4289..4410    +  polyA_signal   SV40 poly(A) signal: SV40 polyadenylation signal
   4444..4872    -  rep_origin     f1 ori (sequence partly withheld): f1 bacteriophage origin of replication; arrow indicates direction of (+) strand synthesis
   4899..5003    +  promoter       AmpR promoter: bla
   5005..5362    +  promoter       SV40 promoter: SV40 enhancer and early promoter
   5397..6191    +  CDS            NeoR/KanR: aminoglycoside phosphotransferase from Tn5; aph(3')-II (or nptII); confers resistance to neomycin, kanamycin, and G418 (Geneticin®)
   6212..6364    +  CDS            ble (fragment): BLE_KLEPN - Experimental evidence at protein level: Swiss-Prot protein existence level 1. Binding protein with a strong affinity to the bleomycin family of antibiotics. Binds to CL990; an antimitotic-antibiotic compound. From Klebsiella pneumoniae.
   6423..6470    +  polyA_signal   HSV TK poly(A) signal: herpes simplex virus thymidine kinase polyadenylation signal (Cole and Stacy, 1985)
   6561..6577    -  polyA_signal   bGH poly(A) signal (fragment): bovine growth hormone polyadenylation signal
   6799..7387    +  rep_origin     ori: high-copy-number ColE1/pMB1/pBR322/pUC origin of replication
