[The description below was written by a language model from this plasmid's Addgene catalogue record and pLannotate feature annotations shown in this document.]
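Description:
Murine E-cadherin mCherry is a mammalian expression plasmid built on the Clontech pmCherry-N1 backbone, in which the mouse E-cadherin (Cdh1, cadherin 1) coding sequence has been cloned between the HindIII and SacII sites so that it reads into the backbone-encoded mCherry. The sequenced construct is about 7.5 kb. Transcription is driven by the human cytomegalovirus immediate-early enhancer and promoter and terminated by the SV40 polyadenylation signal. The Cdh1 open reading frame sits immediately upstream of mCherry, giving a fusion with the monomeric red fluorescent protein at the C terminus, that is, on the cytoplasmic tail of the cadherin. A short SP6 promoter annotated between the remnant of the multiple cloning site and the Cdh1 start was presumably carried over with the insert from an earlier vector, although the record does not state this.

The plasmid replicates in E. coli from a high-copy ColE1/pUC-type origin and also carries an f1 origin for single-stranded DNA production. Selection relies on a single Tn5 NeoR/KanR (aminoglycoside phosphotransferase) cassette placed behind tandem bacterial (bla-type) and SV40 early promoters and followed by the HSV TK polyadenylation signal. This arrangement gives kanamycin resistance in bacteria and allows G418 selection of stably transfected mammalian cells. The small large T antigen, ble and bGH poly(A) fragments in the annotation are most likely backbone remnants or partial matches rather than functional parts.

The construct is intended for expressing fluorescently tagged E-cadherin in mammalian cells. The associated work on the epithelial zonula adherens suggests its use for visualising cadherin localisation at cell–cell junctions.
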