Addgene plasmid #71366: Murine E-cadherin mCherry
Purpose: mammalian expression of murine E-caderin with mCherry fusion
Depositing lab: Alpha Yap. Depositing organization: University of Queensland. Publication: Cortactin scaffolds Arp2/3 and WAVE2 at the epithelial zonula adherens. Han SP, Gambin Y, Gomez GA, Verma S, Giles N, Michael M, Wu SK, Guo Z, Johnston W, Sierecki E, Parton RG, Alexandrov K, Yap AS. J Biol Chem. 2014 Mar 14;289(11):7764-75. doi: 10.1074/jbc.M113.544478. Epub 2014 Jan 27. PubMed 24469447.
Backbone
  Vector backbone: pmCherry-N1
  Backbone manufacturer: Clontech
  Backbone size w/o insert (bp): 4700
  Vector type: Mammalian Expression
Growth in bacteria
  Bacterial resistance: Kanamycin, 50 μg/mL
  Growth temperature: 37°C
  Growth strain: DH5alpha
  Copy number: High Copy
Gene/Insert
  Gene/Insert name: E-cadherin (alt name: cadherin 1)
  Species: M. musculus (mouse)
  Entrez Gene: Cdh1 (a.k.a. ARC-1, E-cad, Ecad, L-CAM, UVO, Um)
  Promoter: CMV
  Tag / fusion protein: mCherry (C terminal on backbone)
  Cloning method: Restriction Enzyme; 5′ cloning site HindIII (not destroyed); 3′ cloning site SacII (not destroyed)
  Sequencing primers: 5′ CMV-F; 3′ mCherry-R
Terms and licenses: Academic/Nonprofit Terms; Industry Terms: Not Available to Industry
How to cite: Murine E-cadherin mCherry was a gift from Alpha Yap (Addgene plasmid # 71366 ; http://n2t.net/addgene:71366 ; RRID:Addgene_71366)
