>Addgene plasmid #71366 | Murine E-cadherin mCherry | addgene partial sequence | sequence record 130053 | CMV-F 5'-CGCAAATGGGCGGTAGGCGTG-3'
GCAGAGCTGGTTTAGTGAACCGTCAGATCCGCTAGCGCTACCGGACTCAGATCTCGAGCTCAAGCTTGGT
ACCGAGCTCGGATCTGCCTTACAATTAATACATAACCTTTTGTATCATACACATACGATTTAGGTGACAC
TATAGAATTCGGGCCGGCCTAACCCGGCCCTGCCCGACCGCACCCGAGCTCAGTGTTTGCTCGGCGTCTG
CCGGGTCCGCCATGGGAGCCCGGTGCCGCAGCTTTTCCGCGCTCCTGCTCCTGCTGCAGGTCTCCTCATG
GCTTTGCCAGGAGCTGGAGCCTGAGTCCTGCAGTCCCGGCTTCAGTTCCGAGGTCTACACCTTCCCGGTG
CCGGAGAGGCACCTGGAGAGAGGCCATGTCCTGGGCAGAGTGAGATTTGAAGGATGCACCGGCCGGCCAA
GGACAGCCTTCTTTTCGGAAGACTCCCGATTCAAAGTGGCGACAGACGGCACCATCACAGTGAAGCGGCA
TCTAAAGCTCCACAAGCTGGAGACCAGTTTCCTCGTCCGCGCCCGGGACTCCAGTCATAGGGAGCTGTCT
ACCAAAGTGACGCTGAAGTCCATGGGGCACCACCATCACCGGCACCACCACCGCGACCCTGCCTCTGAAT
CCAACCCAGAGCTGCTCATGTTTCCCAGCGTGTACCCAGGTCTCAGAAGACAGAAACGAGACTGGGTCAT
CCCTCCCATCAGCTGCCCCGAAAATGAAAAGGGTGAATTCCCAAAGAACCTGGTTCAGATCAAATCCAAC
AGGGACAAAG
