>Addgene plasmid #71366 | Murine E-cadherin mCherry | addgene partial sequence | sequence record 130054 | mCherry-R 5'-TTGGTCACCTTCAGCTTGG-3'
TCGATCTCGAACTCGTGGCCGTTCACGGAGCCCTCCATGTGCACCTTGAAGCGCATGAACTCCTTGATGA
TGGCCATGTTATCCTCCTCGCCCTTGCTCACCATGGTGGCGACCGGTTTGTCGTCCTCGCCACCGCCGTA
CATGTCCGCCAGCTTCTTGAATCGGTTGCCCCACTCGTTCAGATAATCGTAGTCCTGGTCCTGATCCGAC
TCAGAGGAGTTCAGTGAGCTCAGGCTAGCGGCTTCAGAACCACTGCCCTCGTAATCGAACACCAACAGAG
AGTCGTAAGGGGGTGCCGTGGGGTCGCTGTCGGCTGCCTTCAGGTTTTCATCGATGAAGTTTCCAATTTC
ATCAGGATTGGCAGGACGGGGACGATACTGGGGCACGCTCATGAGGGTGGGAGCCACATCATTTCGAGTC
ACTTCCGGTCGGGCATCCAGGCCCCTGTGCAGCTGGCTCAAATCAAAGTCCTGGTCTTCTTCTCCACCTC
CTTCTTCATCATAGTAATACACATTGTCCCGGGTATCATCATCTGGTGGCAGCAGGGGCTCTTTGACCAC
CGTTCTCCTCCGTAGAAACAGTAGGAGCAGCAGGATCAGAATCAGCAGGGCGAGGATCCCTCCAAGGATT
CCGAGGATGGCAGGAACTTGCAATCCTGCTGCCACGATTCCCGCCTTCATGCAGTTGTTGACCGTCCCTT
CACAGTCACACACATGGACGTCCAACGTGGTCACCTGGTCTTTGTTCTGGTTATCCGCGAGCTTGAGATG
GATTTTGTATTCGCCAATCTCTAAGTCCTTTCTTGG
